>Addgene plasmid #25219 | UBH12 (3BI7) | depositor partial sequence | sequence record 11693 | Author sequence
CCGTCCAACCACTACGGACCCATCCCGGGGATCCCCGTGGGCACCATGTGGCGGTTCCGAGTCCAGGTCA
GCGAGTCGGGTGTCCATCGGCCCCACGTGGCTGGCATACACGGCCGGAGCAACGACGGAGCGTACTCCCT
AGTCCTGGCGGGGGGCTATGAGGATGACGTGGACCATGGGAATTTTTTCACATACACGGGTAGTGGTGGT
CGAGATCTTTCCGGCAACAAGAGGACCGCGGAACAGTCTTGTGATCAGAAACTCACCAACACCAACAGGG
CGCTGGCTCTCAACTGCTTTGCTCCCATCAATGACCAAGAAGGGGCCGAGGCCAAGGACTGGCGGTCGGG
GAAGCCGGTCAGGGTGGTGCGCAATGTCAAGGGTGGCAAGAATAGCAAGTACGCCCCCGCTGAGGGCAAC
CGCTATGATGGCATCTACAAGGTTGTGAAATACTGGCCCGAGAAGGGGAAGTCCGGGTTTCTCGTGTGGC
GCTACCTTCTGCGGAGGGACGATGATGAGCCTGGCCCTTGGACGAAGGAGGGGAAGGACCGGATCAAGAA
GCTGGGGCTGACCATGCAGTATCCAGAAGGCTACCTGGAAGCCCTGGCCAAC
