>Addgene plasmid #25219 | UBH12 (3BI7) | addgene partial sequence | sequence record 31299 | 25219 with T7
TTCCCTCTGAATATTTTGTTTACCTTAAGAAGGAGATATACTATGCCGTCCAACCACTACGGACCCATCC
CGGGGATCCCCGTGGGCACCATGTGGCGGTTCCGAGTCCAGGTCAGCGAGTCGGGTGTCCATCGGCCCCA
CGTGGCTGGCATACACGGCCGGAGCAACGACGGAGCGTACTCCCTAGTCCTGGCGGGGGGCTATGAGGAT
GACGTGGACCATGGGAATTTTTTCACATACACGGGTAGTGGTGGTCGAGATCTTTCCGGCAACAAGAGGA
CCGCGGAACAGTCTTGTGATCAGAAACTCACCAACACCAACAGGGCGCTGGCTCTCAACTGCTTTGCTCC
CATCAATGACCAAGAAGGGGCCGAGGCCAAGGACTGGCGGTCGGGGAAGCCGGTCAGGGTGGTGCGCAAT
GTCAAGGGTGGCAAGAATAGCAAGTACGCCCCCGCTGAGGGCAACCGCTATGATGGCATCTACAAGGTTG
TGAAATACTGGCCCGAGAAGGGGAAGTCCGGGTTTCTCGTGTGGCGCTACCTTCTGCGGAGGGACGATGA
TGAGCCTGGCCCTTGGACGAAGGAGGGGAAGGACCGGATCAAGAAGCTGGGGCTGACCATGCAGTATCCA
GAAGGCTACCTGGAAGCCCTGGCCAACGCGCACCATCATCACCACCATTGAGGATCCGAATTCGAGCTCC
GTCGACAAGCTTGCGGCCGCACTCGAGCACCACCACCACCACCACTGAGATCCGGCTGCTAACAAAGCCC
GAAAGGAAGCTGAGTTGGCTGCTGCCACCGCTGAGCAATAACTAGCATAACCCCTTGGGGCCTCTAAACG
GGTCTTGAGGGGTTTTTTGCTGAAAGGAGGAACTATATCCGGATTGGCGAATGGGACGCGCCCTGTAGCG
GCGCATTAAGCGCGC
