[The description below was written by a language model from this plasmid's Addgene catalogue record.]
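Description:
UBH12 (3BI7) is a bacterial expression plasmid built on the pNIC-CH backbone from the Structural Genomics Consortium, made to produce a defined fragment of human UHRF1 for structure determination. The backbone is listed as 7218 bp without insert. The plasmid is maintained at low copy in standard E. coli cloning strains and is selected with kanamycin. No feature table accompanies the entry, so the promoter, origin of replication and other regulatory elements are not stated and cannot be confirmed here.

The 612 bp insert, named ubh12.414.617, encodes residues 414–617 of UHRF1 (also known as ICBP90 or Np95). This region corresponds to the SRA domain, not the full open reading frame, and the record itself warns that the construct may not contain the complete ORF. The SRA (SET and RING associated) domain is the module through which UHRF1 recognises methylated DNA. This makes the isolated domain a natural target for crystallography and for biochemical binding studies. The fragment carries a C-terminal His tag, which allows the recombinant protein to be purified by immobilised metal affinity chromatography. The insert was introduced by restriction enzyme cloning, and its junctions can be checked with the pLIC forward and reverse sequencing primers that flank the cloning site.

The alternative names link the construct to two deposited Protein Data Bank structures of the SRA domain. This fits its stated purpose of overexpressing a soluble, well-defined domain in bacteria for structural work. It could also supply purified SRA domain for in vitro assays. Distribution is limited to academic and nonprofit users.
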