Addgene plasmid #25219: UBH12 (3BI7)
Purpose: Bacterial expression for structure determination; may not be full ORF
Depositing lab: Cheryl Arrowsmith. Depositing organization: University of Toronto.
Backbone
  Vector backbone: pNIC-CH
  Backbone manufacturer: SGC
  Backbone size w/o insert (bp): 7218
  Vector type: Bacterial Expression
Growth in bacteria
  Bacterial resistance: Kanamycin, 50 μg/mL
  Growth temperature: 37°C
  Growth strain: DH5alpha
  Copy number: Low Copy
Gene/Insert
  Gene/Insert name: ubh12.414.617 (alt names: PDB: 3BI7, 6VCS; UHRF1, SRA domain)
  Species: H. sapiens (human)
  Insert size (bp): 612
  Mutation: SRA Domain: Residues 414-617
  Entrez Gene: UHRF1 (a.k.a. ICBP90, Np95, RNF106, TDRD22, hNP95, hUHRF1, huNp95)
  Tag / fusion protein: His (C terminal on insert)
  Cloning method: Restriction Enzyme
  Sequencing primers: 5′ pLIC-For; 3′ pLIC-Rev
Terms and licenses: Academic/Nonprofit Terms; Industry Terms: Not Available to Industry
How to cite: UBH12 (3BI7) was a gift from Cheryl Arrowsmith (Addgene plasmid # 25219 ; http://n2t.net/addgene:25219 ; RRID:Addgene_25219)
